Addgene plasmid #27255: pcDNA-FLAG-Hu-Trip6
Depositing lab: Thomas Gilmore. Depositing organization: Boston University Main Campus. Publication: LIM domain-containing protein trip6 can act as a coactivator for the v-Rel transcription factor. Zhao MK, Wang Y, Murphy K, Yi J, Beckerle MC, Gilmore TD. Gene Expr. 1999 . 8(4):207-17. PubMed 10794523.
Backbone
  Vector backbone: pcDNA
  Backbone manufacturer: Invitrogen
  Backbone size w/o insert (bp): 5400
  Vector type: Mammalian Expression
Growth in bacteria
  Bacterial resistance: Ampicillin, 100 μg/mL
  Growth temperature: 37°C
  Growth strain: DH5alpha
  Copy number: High Copy
Gene/Insert
  Gene/Insert name: Trip6
  Species: H. sapiens (human)
  Insert size (bp): 1425
  Entrez Gene: TRIP6 (a.k.a. OIP-1, OIP1, TRIP-6, TRIP6i2, ZRP-1)
  Tag / fusion protein: FLAG (N terminal on backbone)
  Cloning method: Restriction Enzyme; 5′ cloning site EcoRI (not destroyed); 3′ cloning site XhoI (not destroyed)
  Sequencing primers: 5′ T7; 3′ BGH-Rev
Terms and licenses: Academic/Nonprofit Terms; Industry Terms: Not Available to Industry
Depositor comments: Trip6 cDNA contains starts at aa 2.
How to cite: pcDNA-FLAG-Hu-Trip6 was a gift from Thomas Gilmore (Addgene plasmid # 27255 ; http://n2t.net/addgene:27255 ; RRID:Addgene_27255)
