[The description below was written by a language model from this plasmid's Addgene catalogue record.]
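Description:
pcDNA-FLAG-Hu-Trip6 is a mammalian expression plasmid built on an Invitrogen pcDNA backbone of about 5.4 kb. It carries the human TRIP6 cDNA (also known as OIP-1 or ZRP-1) as an insert of about 1.4 kb. The plasmid is maintained in E. coli as a high-copy construct under ampicillin selection. No feature table accompanies the entry, so the promoter, polyadenylation signal and any mammalian selection marker are not explicitly stated. The listed sequencing primers, T7 at the 5′ end and BGH-reverse at the 3′ end, suggest that the insert lies between a T7 promoter site and a bovine growth hormone polyadenylation region. This is the usual layout of pcDNA-series vectors, in which expression is typically driven by a CMV promoter.

The TRIP6 coding sequence was cloned between EcoRI and XhoI sites, both of which remain intact, so the insert can be excised or transferred to another vector. A FLAG epitope encoded by the backbone sits at the N-terminus. The depositor notes that the cDNA begins at amino acid 2, so translation presumably initiates upstream in the tag region rather than at the native TRIP6 start codon, yielding an N-terminally FLAG-tagged protein. The tag allows detection or immunoprecipitation with anti-FLAG antibodies.

TRIP6 is a LIM domain-containing protein, and the associated publication reports that it can act as a coactivator for the v-Rel transcription factor. The plasmid is therefore suited to transient expression of tagged human TRIP6 in mammalian cells, for example in transcriptional reporter or protein interaction studies.
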