>Addgene plasmid #27255 | pcDNA-FLAG-Hu-Trip6 | addgene partial sequence | sequence record 33525 | 27255 with CMV-F
TTCTGGCTACTAGAGAACCCACTGCTTACTGGCTTATCGAAATTAATACGACTCACTATAGGGAGACCCA
AGCTTGGTACCATGGACTACAAGGACGACGATGACAAGTTAACACGTGCTGCAGATGCGAATTCCGGGCC
CACCTGGCTGCCCCCGAAGCAGCCGGAGCCCGCCAGAGCCCCTCAGGGGAGGGCGATCCCCCGCGGCACC
CCGGGGCCACCACCGGCCCACGGAGCAGCACTCCAGCCCCACCCCAGGGTCAATTTTTGCCCCCTTCCAT
CTGAGCAGTGTTACCAGGCCCCAGGGGGACCGGAGGATCGGGGGCCGGCGTGGGTGGGGTCCCATGGAGT
ACTCCAGCACACGCAGGGGCTCCCTGCAGACAGGGGGGGCCTTCGCCCTGGAAGCCTGGACGCCGAGATA
GACTTGCTGAGCAGCACGCTGGCCGAGCTGAATGGGGGTCGGGGTCATGCGTCACGGCGACCAGACCGAC
AGGCATATGAGCCCCCGCCACCTCCTGCCTACCGCACGGGCTGCCTGAAGCCAAATCCAGCCTCGCCGCT
CCCAGCGTCTCCCTATGGGGGCCCCACTCCAGCCTCTTACACTACCGCCAGCACCCCGGCTGGCCCAGCC
TTCCCCGTGCAAGTGAAGGTGGCACAGCCAGTGAGGGGCTGCGGCCCACCCAGGCGGGGAGCCTCTCAGG
CCTCTGGGCCCCTCCCGGGCCCCCACTTTCCTCTCCCAGGCCGAGGTGAAGTCTGGGGGCCTGGCTATAG
GAGCCAGAGAGAGCCAGGGCCAGGGGCCAAAGAGGAAGCTGCTGGGGTCTCTGGCCCTGCAGGAAGAGGA
AGAGGA
